>Addgene plasmid #112938 | LifeAct-LSS-SGFP2-N1 | depositor full sequence | sequence record 213014 | Full Sequence
TAGTTATTAATAGTAATCAATTACGGGGTCATTAGTTCATAGCCCATATATGGAGTTCCGCGTTACATAA
CTTACGGTAAATGGCCCGCCTGGCTGACCGCCCAACGACCCCCGCCCATTGACGTCAATAATGACGTATG
TTCCCATAGTAACGCCAATAGGGACTTTCCATTGACGTCAATGGGTGGAGTATTTACGGTAAACTGCCCA
CTTGGCAGTACATCAAGTGTATCATATGCCAAGTACGCCCCCTATTGACGTCAATGACGGTAAATGGCCC
GCCTGGCATTATGCCCAGTACATGACCTTATGGGACTTTCCTACTTGGCAGTACATCTACGTATTAGTCA
TCGCTATTACCATGGTGATGCGGTTTTGGCAGTACATCAATGGGCGTGGATAGCGGTTTGACTCACGGGG
ATTTCCAAGTCTCCACCCCATTGACGTCAATGGGAGTTTGTTTTGGCACCAAAATCAACGGGACTTTCCA
AAATGTCGTAACAACTCCGCCCCATTGACGCAAATGGGCGGTAGGCGTGTACGGTGGGAGGTCTATATAA
GCAGAGCTGGTTTAGTGAACCGTCAGATCCGCTAGCGCTACCGGACTCAGATCTCGAGCTCAAGCTTCGA
ATTCCACCATGGGCGTGGCCGACCTGATCAAGAAGTTCGAGAGCATCAGCAAGGAGGAGGGGGATCCACC
GGTCGCCACCATGGTGAGCAAGGGCGAGGAGCTGTTCACCGGGGTGGTGCCCATCCTGGTCGAGCTGGAC
GGCGACGTAAACGGCCACAAGTTCAGCGTGTCCGGCGAGGGCGAGGGCGATGCCACCTACGGCAAGCTGA
CCCTGAAGTTCATCTGCACCACCGGCAAGCTGCCCGTGCCCTGGCCCACCCTCGTGACCACCCTGAGCTA
CGGCGTGCAGTGCTTCGCCCGCTACCCCGACCACATGAAGCAGCACGACTTCTTCAAGTCCGCCATGCCC
GAAGGCTACGTCCAGGAGCGCACCATCTTCTTCAAGGACGACGGCAACTACAAGACCCGCGCCGAGGTGA
AGTTCGAGGGCGACACCCTGGTGAACCGCATCGAGCTGAAGGGCATCGACTTCAAGGAGGACGGCAACAT
CCTGGGGCACAAGCTGGAGTACAACTACAACAGCCACAACGTCTATATCACCGCCGACAAGCAGAAGAAC
GGCATCAAGGCCAACTTCAAGATCCGCCACAACATCGAGGACGGCGGCGTGCAGCTCGCCGACCACTACC
AGCAGAACACCCCCATCGGCGACGGCCCCGTGCTGCTGCCCGACAACCACTACCTGAGCATCCAGTCCAA
GCTGAGCAAAGACCCCAACGAGAAGCGCGATCACATGGTCCTGCTGGAGTTCGTGACCGCCGCCGGGATC
ACTCTCGGCATGGACGAGCTGTACAAGTAAAGCGGCCGCGACTCTAGATCATAATCAGCCATACCACATT
TGTAGAGGTTTTACTTGCTTTAAAAAACCTCCCACACCTCCCCCTGAACCTGAAACATAAAATGAATGCA
ATTGTTGTTGTTAACTTGTTTATTGCAGCTTATAATGGTTACAAATAAAGCAATAGCATCACAAATTTCA
CAAATAAAGCATTTTTTTCACTGCATTCTAGTTGTGGTTTGTCCAAACTCATCAATGTATCTTAAGGCGT
AAATTGTAAGCGTTAATATTTTGTTAAAATTCGCGTTAAATTTTTGTTAAATCAGCTCATTTTTTAACCA
ATAGGCCGAAATCGGCAAAATCCCTTATAAATCAAAAGAATAGACCGAGATAGGGT
[37 nt withheld, positions 1807-1843]
AAAGAACGTGGACTCCAACGTCAAAGG
[49 nt withheld, positions 1871-1919]
T
[91 nt withheld, positions 1921-2011]
G
[124 nt withheld, positions 2013-2136]
CAGGTGGCACTTTTCGGGGAAATGTGCGCGGAACCCCTATTTGTTTATTTTTCTAAATACATTCAAATAT
GTATCCGCTCATGAGACAATAACCCTGATAAATGCTTCAATAATATTGAAAAAGGAAGAGTCCTGAGGCG
GAAAGAACCAGCTGTGGAATGTGTGTCAGTTAGGGTGTGGAAAGTCCCCAGGCTCCCCAGCAGGCAGAAG
TATGCAAAGCATGCATCTCAATTAGTCAGCAACCAGGTGTGGAAAGTCCCCAGGCTCCCCAGCAGGCAGA
AGTATGCAAAGCATGCATCTCAATTAGTCAGCAACCATAGTCCCGCCCCTAACTCCGCCCATCCCGCCCC
TAACTCCGCCCAGTTCCGCCCATTCTCCGCCCCATGGCTGACTAATTTTTTTTATTTATGCAGAGGCCGA
GGCCGCCTCGGCCTCTGAGCTATTCCAGAAGTAGTGAGGAGGCTTTTTTGGAGGCCTAGGCTTTTGCAAA
GATCGATCAAGAGACAGGATGAGGATCGTTTCGCATGATTGAACAAGATGGATTGCACGCAGGTTCTCCG
GCCGCTTGGGTGGAGAGGCTATTCGGCTATGACTGGGCACAACAGACAATCGGCTGCTCTGATGCCGCCG
TGTTCCGGCTGTCAGCGCAGGGGCGCCCGGTTCTTTTTGTCAAGACCGACCTGTCCGGTGCCCTGAATGA
ACTGCAAGACGAGGCAGCGCGGCTATCGTGGCTGGCCACGACGGGCGTTCCTTGCGCAGCTGTGCTCGAC
GTTGTCACTGAAGCGGGAAGGGACTGGCTGCTATTGGGCGAAGTGCCGGGGCAGGATCTCCTGTCATCTC
ACCTTGCTCCTGCCGAGAAAGTATCCATCATGGCTGATGCAATGCGGCGGCTGCATACGCTTGATCCGGC
TACCTGCCCATTCGACCACCAAGCGAAACATCGCATCGAGCGAGCACGTACTCGGATGGAAGCCGGTCTT
GTCGATCAGGATGATCTGGACGAAGAGCATCAGGGGCTCGCGCCAGCCGAACTGTTCGCCAGGCTCAAGG
CGAGCATGCCCGACGGCGAGGATCTCGTCGTGACCCATGGCGATGCCTGCTTGCCGAATATCATGGTGGA
AAATGGCCGCTTTTCTGGATTCATCGACTGTGGCCGGCTGGGTGTGGCGGACCGCTATCAGGACATAGCG
TTGGCTACCCGTGATATTGCTGAAGAGCTTGGCGGCGAATGGGCTGACCGCTTCCTCGTGCTTTACGGTA
TCGCCGCTCCCGATTCGCAGCGCATCGCCTTCTATCGCCTTCTTGACGAGTTCTTCTGAGCGGGACTCTG
GGGTTCGAAATGACCGACCAAGCGACGCCCAACCTGCCATCACGAGATTTCGATTCCACCGCCGCCTTCT
ATGAAAGGTTGGGCTTCGGAATCGTTTTCCGGGACGCCGGCTGGATGATCCTCCAGCGCGGGGATCTCAT
GCTGGAGTTCTTCGCCCACCCTAGGGGGAGGCTAACTGAAACACGGAAGGAGACAATACCGGAAGGAACC
CGCGCTATGACGGCAATAAAAAGACAGAATAAAACGCACGGTGTTGGGTCGTTTGTTCATAAACGCGGGG
TTCGGTCCCAGGGCTGGCACTCTGTCGATACCCCACCGAGACCCCATTGGGGCCAATACGCCCGCGTTTC
TTCCTTTTCCCCACCCCACCCCCCAAGTTCGGGTGAAGGCCCAGGGCTCGCAGCCAACGTCGGGGCGGCA
GGCCCTGCCATAGCCTCAGGTTACTCATATATACTTTAGATTGATTTAAAACTTCATTTTTAATTTAAAA
GGATCTAGGTGAAGATCCTTTTTGATAATCTCATGACCAAAATCCCTTAACGTGAGTTTTCGTTCCACTG
AGCGTCAGACCCCGTAGAAAAGATCAAAGGATCTTCTTGAGATCCTTTTTTTCTGCGCGTAATCTGCTGC
TTGCAAACAAAAAAACCACCGCTACCAGCGGTGGTTTGTTTGCCGGATCAAGAGCTACCAACTCTTTTTC
CGAAGGTAACTGGCTTCAGCAGAGCGCAGATACCAAATACTGTCCTTCTAGTGTAGCCGTAGTTAGGCCA
CCACTTCAAGAACTCTGTAGCACCGCCTACATACCTCGCTCTGCTAATCCTGTTACCAGTGGCTGCTGCC
AGTGGCGATAAGTCGTGTCTTACCGGGTTGGACTCAAGACGATAGTTACCGGATAAGGCGCAGCGGTCGG
GCTGAACGGGGGGTTCGTGCACACAGCCCAGCTTGGAGCGAACGACCTACACCGAACTGAGATACCTACA
GCGTGAGCTATGAGAAAGCGCCACGCTTCCCGAAGGGAGAAAGGCGGACAGGTATCCGGTAAGCGGCAGG
GTCGGAACAGGAGAGCGCACGAGGGAGCTTCCAGGGGGAAACGCCTGGTATCTTTATAGTCCTGTCGGGT
TTCGCCACCTCTGACTTGAGCGTCGATTTTTGTGATGCTCGTCAGGGGGGCGGAGCCTATGGAAAAACGC
CAGCAACGCGGCCTTTTTACGGTTCCTGGCCTTTTGCTGGCCTTTTGCTCACATGTTCTTTCCTGCGTTA
TCCCCTGATTCTGTGGATAACCGTATTACCGCCATGCAT
Features (pLannotate 1.2.2; 15 found; start..end, strand, type, name):
     61..364     +  enhancer       CMV enhancer: human cytomegalovirus immediate early enhancer
    365..568     +  promoter       CMV promoter: human cytomegalovirus (CMV) immediate early promoter
    591..634     +  misc_feature   MCS (fragment): multiple cloning site
    639..710     +  CDS            ABP140 (fragment): AB140_YEAST - Also known as TRM140. Experimental evidence at protein level: Swiss-Prot protein existence level 1. S-adenosyl-L-methionine-dependent methyltransferase that mediates N(3)-methylcytidine modification of residue 32 of the tRNA anticodon loop of tRNA(Thr) and tRNA(Ser). Binds F-actin and shows weak F-actin cross-linking activity. From Saccharomyces cerevisiae (strain ATCC 204508 / S288c) (Baker's yeast).
    711..1430    +  CDS            mGold: photostable derivative of mVenus (Lee et al., 2020) mammalian codon-optimized
   1447..1530    +  CDS            large T antigen (fragment): large T antigen from SV40 (simian virus 40)
   1553..1674    +  polyA_signal   SV40 poly(A) signal: SV40 polyadenylation signal
   1708..2136    -  rep_origin     f1 ori (sequence partly withheld): f1 bacteriophage origin of replication; arrow indicates direction of (+) strand synthesis
   2163..2267    +  promoter       AmpR promoter: bla
   2269..2626    +  promoter       SV40 promoter: SV40 enhancer and early promoter
   2661..3455    +  CDS            NeoR/KanR: aminoglycoside phosphotransferase from Tn5; aph(3')-II (or nptII); confers resistance to neomycin, kanamycin, and G418 (Geneticin®)
   3476..3628    +  CDS            ble (fragment): BLE_KLEPN - Experimental evidence at protein level: Swiss-Prot protein existence level 1. Binding protein with a strong affinity to the bleomycin family of antibiotics. Binds to CL990; an antimitotic-antibiotic compound. From Klebsiella pneumoniae.
   3687..3734    +  polyA_signal   HSV TK poly(A) signal: herpes simplex virus thymidine kinase polyadenylation signal (Cole and Stacy, 1985)
   3825..3841    -  polyA_signal   bGH poly(A) signal (fragment): bovine growth hormone polyadenylation signal
   4063..4651    +  rep_origin     ori: high-copy-number ColE1/pMB1/pBR322/pUC origin of replication
