>Addgene plasmid #112938 | LifeAct-LSS-SGFP2-N1 | addgene full sequence | sequence record 223583 | Addgene NGS Result
TAGTTATTAATAGTAATCAATTACGGGGTCATTAGTTCATAGCCCATATATGGAGTTCCGCGTTACATAA
CTTACGGTAAATGGCCCGCCTGGCTGACCGCCCAACGACCCCCGCCCATTGACGTCAATAATGACGTATG
TTCCCATAGTAACGCCAATAGGGACTTTCCATTGACGTCAATGGGTGGAGTATTTACGGTAAACTGCCCA
CTTGGCAGTACATCAAGTGTATCATATGCCAAGTACGCCCCCTATTGACGTCAATGACGGTAAATGGCCC
GCCTGGCATTATGCCCAGTACATGACCTTATGGGACTTTCCTACTTGGCAGTACATCTACGTATTAGTCA
TCGCTATTACCATGGTGATGCGGTTTTGGCAGTACATCAATGGGCGTGGATAGCGGTTTGACTCACGGGG
ATTTCCAAGTCTCCACCCCATTGACGTCAATGGGAGTTTGTTTTGGCACCAAAATCAACGGGACTTTCCA
AAATGTCGTAACAACTCCGCCCCATTGACGCAAATGGGCGGTAGGCGTGTACGGTGGGAGGTCTATATAA
GCAGAGCTGGTTTAGTGAACCGTCAGATCCGCTAGCGCTACCGGACTCAGATCTCGAGCTCAAGCTTCGA
ATTCCACCATGGGCGTGGCCGACCTGATCAAGAAGTTCGAGAGCATCAGCAAGGAGGAGGGGGATCCACC
GGTCGCCACCATGGTGAGCAAGGGCGAGGAGCTGTTCACCGGGGTGGTGCCCATCCTGGTCGAGCTGGAC
GGCGACGTAAACGGCCACAAGTTCAGCGTGTCCGGCGAGGGCGAGGGCGATGCCACCTACGGCAAGCTGA
CCCTGAAGTTCATCTGCACCACCGGCAAGCTGCCCGTGCCCTGGCCCACCCTCGTGACCACCCTGAGCTA
CGGCGTGCAGTGCTTCGCCCGCTACCCCGACCACATGAAGCAGCACGACTTCTTCAAGTCCGCCATGCCC
GAAGGCTACGTCCAGGAGCGCACCATCTTCTTCAAGGACGACGGCAACTACAAGACCCGCGCCGAGGTGA
AGTTCGAGGGCGACACCCTGGTGAACCGCATCGAGCTGAAGGGCATCGACTTCAAGGAGGACGGCAACAT
CCTGGGGCACAAGCTGGAGTACAACTACAACAGCCACAACGTCTATATCACCGCCGACAAGCAGAAGAAC
GGCATCAAGGCCAACTTCAAGATCCGCCACAACATCGAGGACGGCGGCGTGCAGCTCGCCGACCACTACC
AGCAGAACACCCCCATCGGCGACGGCCCCGTGCTGCTGCCCGACAACCACTACCTGAGCATCCAGTCCAA
GCTGAGCAAAGACCCCAACGAGAAGCGCGATCACATGGTCCTGCTGGAGTTCGTGACCGCCGCCGGGATC
ACTCTCGGCATGGACGAGCTGTACAAGTAAAGCGGCCGCGACTCTAGATCATAATCAGCCATACCACATT
TGTAGAGGTTTTACTTGCTTTAAAAAACCTCCCACACCTCCCCCTGAACCTGAAACATAAAATGAATGCA
ATTGTTGTTGTTAACTTGTTTATTGCAGCTTATAATGGTTACAAATAAAGCAATAGCATCACAAATTTCA
CAAATAAAGCATTTTTTTCACTGCATTCTAGTTGTGGTTTGTCCAAACTCATCAATGTATCTTAAGGCGT
AAATTGTAAGCGTTAATATTTTGTTAAAATTCGCGTTAAATTTTTGTTAAATCAGCTCATTTTTTAACCA
ATAGGCCGAAATCGGCAAAATCCCTTATAAATCAAAAGAATAGACCGAGATAGGGT
[37 nt withheld, positions 1807-1843]
AAAGAACGTGGACTCCAACGTCAAAGG
[49 nt withheld, positions 1871-1919]
T
[91 nt withheld, positions 1921-2011]
G
[124 nt withheld, positions 2013-2136]
CAGGTGGCACTTTTCGGGGAAATGTGCGCGGAACCCCTATTTGTTTATTTTTCTAAATACATTCAAATAT
GTATCCGCTCATGAGACAATAACCCTGATAAATGCTTCAATAATATTGAAAAAGGAAGAGTCCTGAGGCG
GAAAGAACCAGCTGTGGAATGTGTGTCAGTTAGGGTGTGGAAAGTCCCCAGGCTCCCCAGCAGGCAGAAG
TATGCAAAGCATGCATCTCAATTAGTCAGCAACCAGGTGTGGAAAGTCCCCAGGCTCCCCAGCAGGCAGA
AGTATGCAAAGCATGCATCTCAATTAGTCAGCAACCATAGTCCCGCCCCTAACTCCGCCCATCCCGCCCC
TAACTCCGCCCAGTTCCGCCCATTCTCCGCCCCATGGCTGACTAATTTTTTTTATTTATGCAGAGGCCGA
GGCCGCCTCGGCCTCTGAGCTATTCCAGAAGTAGTGAGGAGGCTTTTTTGGAGGCCTAGGCTTTTGCAAA
GATCGATCAAGAGACAGGATGAGGATCGTTTCGCATGATTGAACAAGATGGATTGCACGCAGGTTCTCCG
GCCGCTTGGGTGGAGAGGCTATTCGGCTATGACTGGGCACAACAGACAATCGGCTGCTCTGATGCCGCCG
TGTTCCGGCTGTCAGCGCAGGGGCGCCCGGTTCTTTTTGTCAAGACCGACCTGTCCGGTGCCCTGAATGA
ACTGCAAGACGAGGCAGCGCGGCTATCGTGGCTGGCCACGACGGGCGTTCCTTGCGCAGCTGTGCTCGAC
GTTGTCACTGAAGCGGGAAGGGACTGGCTGCTATTGGGCGAAGTGCCGGGGCAGGATCTCCTGTCATCTC
ACCTTGCTCCTGCCGAGAAAGTATCCATCATGGCTGATGCAATGCGGCGGCTGCATACGCTTGATCCGGC
TACCTGCCCATTCGACCACCAAGCGAAACATCGCATCGAGCGAGCACGTACTCGGATGGAAGCCGGTCTT
GTCGATCAGGATGATCTGGACGAAGAGCATCAGGGGCTCGCGCCAGCCGAACTGTTCGCCAGGCTCAAGG
CGAGCATGCCCGACGGCGAGGATCTCGTCGTGACCCATGGCGATGCCTGCTTGCCGAATATCATGGTGGA
AAATGGCCGCTTTTCTGGATTCATCGACTGTGGCCGGCTGGGTGTGGCGGACCGCTATCAGGACATAGCG
TTGGCTACCCGTGATATTGCTGAAGAGCTTGGCGGCGAATGGGCTGACCGCTTCCTCGTGCTTTACGGTA
TCGCCGCTCCCGATTCGCAGCGCATCGCCTTCTATCGCCTTCTTGACGAGTTCTTCTGAGCGGGACTCTG
GGGTTCGAAATGACCGACCAAGCGACGCCCAACCTGCCATCACGAGATTTCGATTCCACCGCCGCCTTCT
ATGAAAGGTTGGGCTTCGGAATCGTTTTCCGGGACGCCGGCTGGATGATCCTCCAGCGCGGGGATCTCAT
GCTGGAGTTCTTCGCCCACCCTAGGGGGAGGCTAACTGAAACACGGAAGGAGACAATACCGGAAGGAACC
CGCGCTATGACGGCAATAAAAAGACAGAATAAAACGCACGGTGTTGGGTCGTTTGTTCATAAACGCGGGG
TTCGGTCCCAGGGCTGGCACTCTGTCGATACCCCACCGAGACCCCATTGGGGCCAATACGCCCGCGTTTC
TTCCTTTTCCCCACCCCACCCCCCAAGTTCGGGTGAAGGCCCAGGGCTCGCAGCCAACGTCGGGGCGGCA
GGCCCTGCCATAGCCTCAGGTTACTCATATATACTTTAGATTGATTTAAAACTTCATTTTTAATTTAAAA
GGATCTAGGTGAAGATCCTTTTTGATAATCTCATGACCAAAATCCCTTAACGTGAGTTTTCGTTCCACTG
AGCGTCAGACCCCGTAGAAAAGATCAAAGGATCTTCTTGAGATCCTTTTTTTCTGCGCGTAATCTGCTGC
TTGCAAACAAAAAAACCACCGCTACCAGCGGTGGTTTGTTTGCCGGATCAAGAGCTACCAACTCTTTTTC
CGAAGGTAACTGGCTTCAGCAGAGCGCAGATACCAAATACTGTTCTTCTAGTGTAGCCGTAGTTAGGCCA
CCACTTCAAGAACTCTGTAGCACCGCCTACATACCTCGCTCTGCTAATCCTGTTACCAGTGGCTGCTGCC
AGTGGCGATAAGTCGTGTCTTACCGGGTTGGACTCAAGACGATAGTTACCGGATAAGGCGCAGCGGTCGG
GCTGAACGGGGGGTTCGTGCACACAGCCCAGCTTGGAGCGAACGACCTACACCGAACTGAGATACCTACA
GCGTGAGCTATGAGAAAGCGCCACGCTTCCCGAAGGGAGAAAGGCGGACAGGTATCCGGTAAGCGGCAGG
GTCGGAACAGGAGAGCGCACGAGGGAGCTTCCAGGGGGAAACGCCTGGTATCTTTATAGTCCTGTCGGGT
TTCGCCACCTCTGACTTGAGCGTCGATTTTTGTGATGCTCGTCAGGGGGGCGGAGCCTATGGAAAAACGC
CAGCAACGCGGCCTTTTTACGGTTCCTGGCCTTTTGCTGGCCTTTTGCTCACATGTTCTTTCCTGCGTTA
TCCCCTGATTCTGTGGATAACCGTATTACCGCCATGCAT
Features (pLannotate 1.2.2; 15 found; start..end, strand, type, name):
     61..364     +  enhancer       CMV enhancer: human cytomegalovirus immediate early enhancer
    365..568     +  promoter       CMV promoter: human cytomegalovirus (CMV) immediate early promoter
    591..634     +  misc_feature   MCS (fragment): multiple cloning site
    639..710     +  CDS            ABP140 (fragment): AB140_YEAST - Also known as TRM140. Experimental evidence at protein level: Swiss-Prot protein existence level 1. S-adenosyl-L-methionine-dependent methyltransferase that mediates N(3)-methylcytidine modification of residue 32 of the tRNA anticodon loop of tRNA(Thr) and tRNA(Ser). Binds F-actin and shows weak F-actin cross-linking activity. From Saccharomyces cerevisiae (strain ATCC 204508 / S288c) (Baker's yeast).
    711..1430    +  CDS            mGold: photostable derivative of mVenus (Lee et al., 2020) mammalian codon-optimized
   1447..1530    +  CDS            large T antigen (fragment): large T antigen from SV40 (simian virus 40)
   1553..1674    +  polyA_signal   SV40 poly(A) signal: SV40 polyadenylation signal
   1708..2136    -  rep_origin     f1 ori (sequence partly withheld): f1 bacteriophage origin of replication; arrow indicates direction of (+) strand synthesis
   2163..2267    +  promoter       AmpR promoter: bla
   2269..2626    +  promoter       SV40 promoter: SV40 enhancer and early promoter
   2661..3455    +  CDS            NeoR/KanR: aminoglycoside phosphotransferase from Tn5; aph(3')-II (or nptII); confers resistance to neomycin, kanamycin, and G418 (Geneticin®)
   3476..3628    +  CDS            ble (fragment): BLE_KLEPN - Experimental evidence at protein level: Swiss-Prot protein existence level 1. Binding protein with a strong affinity to the bleomycin family of antibiotics. Binds to CL990; an antimitotic-antibiotic compound. From Klebsiella pneumoniae.
   3687..3734    +  polyA_signal   HSV TK poly(A) signal: herpes simplex virus thymidine kinase polyadenylation signal (Cole and Stacy, 1985)
   3825..3841    -  polyA_signal   bGH poly(A) signal (fragment): bovine growth hormone polyadenylation signal
   4063..4651    +  rep_origin     ori: high-copy-number ColE1/pMB1/pBR322/pUC origin of replication
