[The description below was written by a language model from this plasmid's Addgene catalogue record and pLannotate feature annotations shown in this document.]
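Description:
LifeAct-LSS-SGFP2-N1 is a mammalian expression plasmid of about 4.8 kb built on a Clontech pEGFP-type backbone. The catalogue lists pEGFP-C1, although the name and the layout, with the fluorescent protein downstream of the insert, correspond to an N1-style arrangement. It replicates in E. coli from a high-copy ColE1/pUC origin and also carries an f1 origin. Selection relies on a single Tn5 NeoR/KanR gene placed behind tandem bacterial (bla) and SV40 early promoters and followed by an HSV TK polyadenylation signal, so the same cassette gives kanamycin resistance in bacteria and can provide G418 resistance in transfected mammalian cells.

The expression cassette is driven by the human CMV immediate-early enhancer and promoter and terminated by an SV40 poly(A) signal. It encodes LifeAct, a short synthetic F-actin-binding peptide; the annotation software recognises it as a fragment of yeast ABP140, the protein from which it derives. LifeAct is fused at its C terminus to LSS-SGFP2. The feature table labels the fluorescent protein reading frame as mGold, which is most likely a nearest-match call among closely related GFP-family variants, and the catalogue identifies it as LSS-SGFP2. The name suggests a large Stokes shift derivative of SGFP2, but the record does not describe its spectral properties. Small hits to SV40 large T antigen, ble and bGH poly(A) appear to be residual backbone fragments rather than functional parts. The stated purpose is visualization of F-actin, i.e. labelling filamentous actin structures for fluorescence microscopy in transfected mammalian cells.
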