Addgene plasmid #112938: LifeAct-LSS-SGFP2-N1
Purpose: Visualization of F-actin
Depositing lab: Dorus Gadella.
Backbone
  Vector backbone: pEGFP-C1
  Backbone manufacturer: Clontech
  Vector type: Mammalian Expression
Growth in bacteria
  Bacterial resistance: Kanamycin, 50 μg/mL
  Growth temperature: 37°C
  Growth strain: DH5alpha
  Copy number: High Copy
Gene/Insert
  Gene/Insert name: LifeAct
  Species: Synthetic
  Promoter: CMV
  Tag / fusion protein: LSS-SGFP2 (C terminal on insert)
  Cloning method: Restriction Enzyme; 5′ cloning site unknown (unknown if destroyed)
Terms and licenses: Academic/Nonprofit Terms; Industry Terms: Not Available to Industry
How to cite: LifeAct-LSS-SGFP2-N1 was a gift from Dorus Gadella (Addgene plasmid # 112938 ; http://n2t.net/addgene:112938 ; RRID:Addgene_112938)
